Addgene plasmid #213121: POC1400
Purpose: (Empty Backbone) Testing the activity of BpiI-associated switch methylases
Depositing lab: Christopher A. O'Callaghan. Depositing organization: University of Oxford. Publication: DNA methylases for site-selective inhibition of type IIS restriction enzyme activity. Flores-Fernandez CN, Lin D, Robins K, O'Callaghan CA. Appl Microbiol Biotechnol. 2024 Jan 25;108(1):174. doi: 10.1007/s00253-024-13015-7. PubMed 38270650.
Backbone
  Vector backbone: pL1R-1
  Backbone manufacturer: NovoPro
  Backbone size (bp): 4968
  Vector type: Bacterial Expression
Growth in bacteria
  Bacterial resistance: Ampicillin, 100 μg/mL
  Growth temperature: 37°C
  Growth strain: DH5alpha
  Copy number: High Copy
Terms and licenses: Academic/Nonprofit Terms; Industry Terms: Not Available to Industry
How to cite: POC1400 was a gift from Christopher A. O'Callaghan (Addgene plasmid # 213121 ; http://n2t.net/addgene:213121 ; RRID:Addgene_213121)
