[The description below was written by a language model from this plasmid's Addgene catalogue record and pLannotate feature annotations shown in this document.]
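Description:
POC1400 is an empty-backbone plasmid built on the pL1R-1 vector and catalogued as a bacterial expression construct. Its stated purpose is testing the activity of "switch" DNA methylases associated with the type IIS restriction enzyme BpiI, meaning methylases intended to block cutting at selected BpiI sites. The sequenced plasmid is about 4.9 kb. It is maintained in E. coli at high copy through a ColE1/pUC-type origin and selected with ampicillin via the β-lactamase gene and its native bla promoter.

The feature table shows the architecture of a small binary vector of the kind used in modular type IIS assembly systems. Nopaline-type left and right T-DNA border repeats flank a cloning region. The backbone also carries the incP oriV origin together with the trfA replication initiator gene, which normally permit broad-host-range replication, for example in Agrobacterium. The record describes only bacterial use. Between the borders sits a lac-derived cassette made up of a CAP binding site, the lac promoter and operator, a pUC18/19-type multiple cloning site and a lacZα fragment. In related vectors this arrangement supports blue/white screening when the cassette is replaced.

Short remnants of lacI, tetR and the pBR322 bom region are annotated as fragments and are probably vestigial. The annotation does not mark the BpiI recognition sites or any overlapping methylase target sequences. No methylase gene is present either, so the exact layout of the test sites cannot be stated from this record. The plasmid presumably acts as a substrate whose susceptibility to BpiI digestion reports whether a co-tested methylase has modified it.
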