Features (pLannotate 1.2.2; 15 found; start..end, strand, type, name):
     29..71      +  CDS            lacI (fragment): lac repressor; lacI; The lac repressor binds to the lac operator to inhibit transcription in E. coli. This inhibition can be relieved by adding lactose or isopropyl-β-D-thiogalactopyranoside (IPTG).
     84..105     +  protein_bind   CAP binding site: CAP binding activates transcription in the presence of cAMP. E. coli catabolite activator protein
    120..150     +  promoter       lac promoter: promoter for the E. coli lac operon
    158..174     +  protein_bind   lac operator: The lac repressor binds to the lac operator to inhibit transcription in E. coli. This inhibition can be relieved by adding lactose or isopropyl-β-D-thiogalactopyranoside (IPTG). lac repressor encoded by lacI
    211..267     -  misc_feature   MCS: pUC18/19 multiple cloning site
    264..421     +  CDS            lacZα (fragment): LacZα fragment of β-galactosidase; lacZ fragment
    427..526     -  misc_feature   bom (fragment): basis of mobility region from pBR322
    656..680     +  misc_feature   RB T-DNA repeat: right border repeat from nopaline C58 T-DNA
    792..812     -  CDS            TetR (fragment): tetracycline resistance regulatory protein; tetR
    839..1984    -  CDS            trfA: TRFA_ECOLX - Experimental evidence at protein level: Swiss-Prot protein existence level 1. Also involved in plasmid copy number control, promoting intermolecular coupling of protein bound iterons at oriV, which inhibits replication initiation. From Escherichia coli.
   2320..2908    -  rep_origin     ori: high-copy-number ColE1/pMB1/pBR322/pUC origin of replication
   3079..3938    -  CDS            AmpR: β-lactamase; bla; confers resistance to ampicillin, carbenicillin, and related antibiotics
   3939..4043    -  promoter       AmpR promoter: bla
   4130..4761    -  rep_origin     oriV: incP origin of replication
   4853..4877    +  misc_feature   LB T-DNA repeat: left border repeat from nopaline C58 T-DNA
>Addgene plasmid #213121 | POC1400 | addgene full sequence | sequence record 437764 | Addgene NGS Result
CACTCTGTGAAGACGCTGCCGCGTCTTCGCAGCTGGCACGACAGGTTTCCCGACTGGAAAGCGGGCAGTG
AGCGCAACGCAATTAATGTGAGTTAGCTCACTCATTAGGCACCCCAGGCTTTACACTTTATGCTTCCGGC
TCGTATGTTGTGTGGAATTGTGAGCGGATAACAATTTCACACAGGAAACAGCTATGACCATGATTACGCC
AAGCTTGCATGCCTGCAGGTCGACTCTAGAGGATCCCCGGGTACCGAGCTCGAATTCACTGGCCGTCGTT
TTACAACGTCGTGACTGGGAAAACCCTGGCGTTACCCAACTTAATCGCCTTGCAGCACATCCCCCTTTCG
CCAGCTGGCGTAATAGCGAAGAGGCCCGCACCGATCGCCCTTCCCAACAGTTGCGCAGCCTGAATGGCGA
ATGGCGCCTGATGCGGTATTTTCTCCTTACGCATCTGTGCGGTATTTCACACCGCATATGGTGCACTCTC
AGTACAATCTGCTCTGATGCCGCATAGTTAAGCCAGCCCCGACACCCGCCAACACCCGCTGACGCGCCCT
GACGGGCTTGTCTGCTCCCGGCATCCGCTTACAGACAAGCTGTGACTTGTCTTCTGAGACCTGAAGAGCA
CGAAGTGGTTTAAACTATCAGTGTTTGACAGGATATATTGGCGGGTAAACCTAAGAGAAAAGAGCGTTTA
TTAGAATAATCGGATATTTAAAAGGGCGTGAAAAGGTTTATCCGTTCGTCCATTTGTATGTGCATGCCAA
CCACAGGGTTCCCCAGATCAGGCGCTGGCTGCTGAACCCCCAGCCGGAACTGACCCCACAAGGCCCTAGC
GTTTGCAATGCACCAGGTCATCATTGACCCAGGCGTGTTCCACCAGGCCGCTGCCTCGCAACTCTTCGCA
GGCTTCGCCGACCTGCTCGCGCCACTTCTTCACGCGGGTGGAATCCGATCCGCACATGAGGCGGAAGGTT
TCCAGCTTGAGCGGGTACGGCTCCCGGTGCGAGCTGAAATAGTCGAACATCCGTCGGGCCGTCGGCGACA
GCTTGCGGTACTTCTCCCATATGAATTTCGTGTAGTGGTCGCCAGCAAACAGCACGACGATTTCCTCGTC
GATCAGGACCTGGCAACGGGACGTTTTCTTGCCACGGTCCAGGACGCGGAAGCGGTGCAGCAGCGACACC
GATTCCAGGTGCCCAACGCGGTCGGACGTGAAGCCCATCGCCGTCGCCTGTAGGCGCGACAGGCATTCCT
CGGCCTTCGTGTAATACCGGCCATTGATCGACCAGCCCAGGTCCTGGCAAAGCTCGTAGAACGTGAAGGT
GATCGGCTCGCCGATAGGGGTGCGCTTCGCGTACTCCAACACCTGCTGCCACACCAGTTCGTCATCGTCG
GCCCGCAGCTCGACGCCGGTGTAGGTGATCTTCACGTCCTTGTTGACGTGGAAAATGACCTTGTTTTGCA
GCGCCTCGCGCGGGATTTTCTTGTTGCGCGTGGTGAACAGGGCAGAGCGGGCCGTGTCGTTTGGCATCGC
TCGCATCGTGTCCGGCCACGGCGCAATATCGAACAAGGAAAGCTGCATTTCCTTGATCTGCTGCTTCGTG
TGTTTCAGCAACGCGGCCTGCTTGGCCTCGCTGACCTGTTTTGCCAGGTCCTCGCCGGCGGTTTTTCGCT
TCTTGGTCGTCATAGTTCCTCGCGTGTCGATGGTCATCGACTTCGCCAAACCTGCCGCCTCCTGTTCAAG
ACGACGCGAACGCTCCACGGCGGCCGATGGCGCGGGCAGGGCAGGGGGAGCCAGTTGCACGCTGTCGCGC
TCGATCTTGGCCGTAGCTTGCTGGACCATCGAGCCGACGGACTGGAAGGTTTCGCGGGGCGCACGCATGA
CGGTGCGGCTTGCGATGGTTTCGGCATCCTCGGCGGAAAACCCCGCGTCGATCAGTTCTTGCCTGTATGC
CTTCCGGTCAAACGTCCGATTCATTCACCCTCCTTGCGGGATTGCCCCGACTCACGCCGGGGCAATGTGC
CCTTATTCCTGATTTGACCCGCCTGGTGCCTTGGTGTCCAGATAATCCACCTTATCGGCAATGAAGTCGG
TCCCGTAGACCGTCTGGCCGTCCTTCTCGTACTTGGTATTCCGAATCTTGCCCTGCACGAATACCAGCGA
CCCCTTGCCCAAATACTTGCCGTGGGCCTCGGCCTGAGAGCCAAAACACTTGATGCGGAAGAAGTCGGTG
CGCTCCTGCTTGTCGCCGGCATCGTTGCGCCACATCTAGGATCTGCCAGGAACCGTAAAAAGGCCGCGTT
GCTGGCGTTTTTCCATAGGCTCCGCCCCCCTGACGAGCATCACAAAAATCGACGCTCAAGTCAGAGGTGG
CGAAACCCGACAGGACTATAAAGATACCAGGCGTTTCCCCCTGGAAGCTCCCTCGTGCGCTCTCCTGTTC
CGACCCTGCCGCTTACCGGATACCTGTCCGCCTTTCTCCCTTCGGGAAGCGTGGCGCTTTCTCATAGCTC
ACGCTGTAGGTATCTCAGTTCGGTGTAGGTCGTTCGCTCCAAGCTGGGCTGTGTGCACGAACCCCCCGTT
CAGCCCGACCGCTGCGCCTTATCCGGTAACTATCGTCTTGAGTCCAACCCGGTAAGACACGACTTATCGC
CACTGGCAGCAGCCACTGGTAACAGGATTAGCAGAGCGAGGTATGTAGGCGGTGCTACAGAGTTCTTGAA
GTGGTGGCCTAACTACGGCTACACTAGAAGAACAGTATTTGGTATCTGCGCTCTGCTGAAGCCAGTTACC
TTCGGAAAAAGAGTTGGTAGCTCTTGATCCGGCAAACAAACCACCGCTGGTAGCGGTGGTTTTTTTGTTT
GCAAGCAGCAGATTACGCGCAGAAAAAAAGGATCTCAAGAAGATCCTTTGATCTTTTCTACGGGGTCTGA
CGCTCAGTGGAACGAAAACTCACGTTAAGGGATTTTGGTCATGAGATTATCAAAAAGGATCTTCACCTAG
ATCCTTTTAAATTAAAAATGAAGTTTTAAATCAATCTAAAGTATATATGAGTAAACTTGGTCTGACAGTT
ACCAATGCTTAATCAGTGAGGCACCTATCTCAGCGATCTGTCTATTTCGTTCATCCATAGTTGCCTGACT
CCCCGTCGTGTAGATAACTACGATACGGGAGGGCTTACCATCTGGCCCCAGTGCTGCAATGATACCGCGA
GACCACGCTCACCGGCTCCAGATTTATCAGCAATAAACCAGCCAGCCGGAAGGGCCGAGCGCAGAAGTGG
TCCTGCAACTTTATCCGCCTCCATCCAGTCTATTAATTGTTGCCGGGAAGCTAGAGTAAGTAGTTCGCCA
GTTAATAGTTTGCGCAACGTTGTTGCCATTGCTACAGGCATCGTGGTGTCACGCTCGTCGTTTGGTATGG
CTTCATTCAGCTCCGGTTCCCAACGATCAAGGCGAGTTACATGATCCCCCATGTTGTGCAAAAAAGCGGT
TAGCTCCTTCGGTCCTCCGATCGTTGTCAGAAGTAAGTTGGCCGCAGTGTTATCACTCATGGTTATGGCA
GCACTGCATAATTCTCTTACTGTCATGCCATCCGTAAGATGCTTTTCTGTGACTGGTGAGTACTCAACCA
AGTCATTCTGAGAATAGTGTATGCGGCGACCGAGTTGCTCTTGCCCGGCGTCAATACGGGATAATACCGC
GCCACATAGCAGAACTTTAAAAGTGCTCATCATTGGAAAACGTTCTTCGGGGCGAAAACTCTCAAGGATC
TTACCGCTGTTGAGATCCAGTTCGATGTAACCCACTCGTGCACCCAACTGATCTTCAGCATCTTTTACTT
TCACCAGCGTTTCTGGGTGAGCAAAAACAGGAAGGCAAAATGCCGCAAAAAAGGGAATAAGGGCGACACG
GAAATGTTGAATACTCATACTCTTCCTTTTTCAATATTATTGAAGCATTTATCAAGGTTATTGTCTCATG
AGCGGATACATATTTGAATGTATTTAGAAAAATAAACAAATAGGGGTTCCGCGCACGAATTGGCCAGCGC
TGCCATTTTTGGGGTGAGGCCGTTCGCGGCCGAGGGGCGCAGCCCCTGGGGGGATGGGAGGCCCGCGTTA
GCGGGCCGGGAGGGTTCGAGAAGGGGGGGCACCCCCCTTCGGCGTGCGCGGTCACGCGCACAGGGCGCAG
CCCTGGTTAAAAACAAGGTTTATAAATATTGGTTTAAAAGCAGGTTAAAAGACAGGTTAGCGGTGGCCGA
AAAACGGGCGGAAACCCTTGCAAATGCTGGATTTTCTGCCTGTGGACAGCCCCTCAAATGTCAATAGGTG
CGCCCCTCATCTGTCAGCACTCTGCCCCTCAAGTGTCAAGGATCGCGCCCCTCATCTGTCAGTAGTCGCG
CCCCTCAAGTGTCAATACCGCAGGGCACTTATCCCCAGGCTTGTCCACATCATCTGTGGGAAACTCGCGT
AAAATCAGGCGTTTTCGCCGATTTGCGAGGCTGGCCAGCTCCACGTCGCCGGCCGAAATCGAGCCTGCCC
CTCATCTGTCAACGCCGCGCCGGGTGAGTCGGCCCCTCAAGTGTCAACGTCCGCCCCTCATCTGTCAGTG
AGGGCCAAGTTTTCCGCGAGGTATCCACAACGCCGGCGGCCGCGGTGTCTCGCACACGGCTTCGACGGCG
TTTCTGGCGCGTTTGCAGGGCCATAGACGGCCGCCAGCCCAGCGGCGAGGGCAACCAGCCCGGTGAGCGT
CGCAAAGGAGATCCTGATCTGACTGATGGGCTGCCTGTATCGAGTGGTGATTTTGTGCCGAGCTGCCGGT
CGGGGAGCTGTTGGCTGGCTGGTGGCAGGATATATTGTGGTGTAAACAAATTGACGCTTAGACAACTTAA
TAACACATTGCGGACGTTTTTAATGTACTGGGGTGGATGCAGTGGGCCC
